>Addgene plasmid #135210 | p3E tdTomato | addgene full sequence | sequence record 267032 | Addgene NGS Result
CTTTCCTGCGTTATCCCCTGATTCTGTGGATAACCGTATTACCGCCTTTGAGTGAGCTGATACCGCTCGC
CGCAGCCGAACGACCGAGCGCAGCGAGTCAGTGAGCGAGGAAGCGGAAGAGCGCCCAATACGCAAACCGC
CTCTCCCCGCGCGTTGGCCGATTCATTAATGCAGCTGGCACGACAGGTTTCCCGACTGGAAAGCGGGCAG
TGAGCGCAACGCAATTAATACGCGTACCGCTAGCCAGGAAGAGTTTGTAGAAACGCAAAAAGGCCATCCG
TCAGGATGGCCTTCTGCTTAGTTTGATGCCTGGCAGTTTATGGCGGGCGTCCTGCCCGCCACCCTCCGGG
CCGTTGCTTCACAACGTTCAAATCCGCTCCCGGCGGATTTGTCCTACTCAGGAGAGCGTTCACCGACAAA
CAACAGATAAAACGAAAGGCCCAGTCTTCCGACTGAGCCTTTCGTTTTATTTGATGCCTGGCAGTTCCCT
ACTCTCGCGTTAACGCTAGCATGGATGTTTTCCCAGTCACGACGTTGTAAAACGACGGCCAGTCTTAAGC
TCGGGCCCTGCAGCTCTAGAGCTCGAATTCTACAGGTCACTAATACCATCTAAGTAGTTGGTTCATAGTG
ACTGCATATGTTGTGTTTTACAGTATTATGTAGTCTGTTTTTTATGCAAAATCTAATTTAATATATTGAT
ATTTATATCATTTTACGTTTCTCGTTCAACTTTCTTGTACAAAGTGGGGACCATGGTGAGCAAGGGCGAG
GAGGTCATCAAAGAGTTCATGCGCTTCAAGGTGCGCATGGAGGGCTCCATGAACGGCCACGAGTTCGAGA
TCGAGGGCGAGGGCGAGGGCCGCCCCTACGAGGGCACCCAGACCGCCAAGCTGAAGGTGACCAAGGGCGG
CCCCCTGCCCTTCGCCTGGGACATCCTGTCCCCCCAGTTCATGTACGGCTCCAAGGCGTACGTGAAGCAC
CCCGCCGACATCCCCGATTACAAGAAGCTGTCCTTCCCCGAGGGCTTCAAGTGGGAGCGCGTGATGAACT
TCGAGGACGGCGGTCTGGTGACCGTGACCCAGGACTCCTCCCTGCAGGACGGCACGCTGATCTACAAGGT
GAAGATGCGCGGCACCAACTTCCCCCCCGACGGCCCCGTAATGCAGAAGAAGACCATGGGCTGGGAGGCC
TCCACCGAGCGCCTGTACCCCCGCGACGGCGTGCTGAAGGGCGAGATCCACCAGGCCCTGAAGCTGAAGG
ACGGCGGCCACTACCTGGTGGAGTTCAAGACCATCTACATGGCCAAGAAGCCCGTGCAACTGCCCGGCTA
CTACTACGTGGACACCAAGCTGGACATCACCTCCCACAACGAGGACTACACCATCGTGGAACAGTACGAG
CGCTCCGAGGGCCGCCACCACCTGTTCCTGGGGCATGGCACCGGCAGCACCGGCAGCGGCAGCTCCGGCA
CCGCCTCCTCCGAGGACAACAACATGGCCGTCATCAAAGAGTTCATGCGCTTCAAGGTGCGCATGGAGGG
CTCCATGAACGGCCACGAGTTCGAGATCGAGGGCGAGGGCGAGGGCCGCCCCTACGAGGGCACCCAGACC
GCCAAGCTGAAGGTGACCAAGGGCGGCCCCCTGCCCTTCGCCTGGGACATCCTGTCCCCCCAGTTCATGT
ACGGCTCCAAGGCGTACGTGAAGCACCCCGCCGACATCCCCGATTACAAGAAGCTGTCCTTCCCCGAGGG
CTTCAAGTGGGAGCGCGTGATGAACTTCGAGGACGGCGGTCTGGTGACCGTGACCCAGGACTCCTCCCTG
CAGGACGGCACGCTGATCTACAAGGTGAAGATGCGCGGCACCAACTTCCCCCCCGACGGCCCCGTAATGC
AGAAGAAGACCATGGGCTGGGAGGCCTCCACCGAGCGCCTGTACCCCCGCGACGGCGTGCTGAAGGGCGA
GATCCACCAGGCCCTGAAGCTGAAGGACGGCGGCCACTACCTGGTGGAGTTCAAGACCATCTACATGGCC
AAGAAGCCCGTGCAACTGCCCGGCTACTACTACGTGGACACCAAGCTGGACATCACCTCCCACAACGAGG
ACTACACCATCGTGGAACAGTACGAGCGCTCCGAGGGCCGCCACCACCTGTTCCTGTACGGCATGGACGA
GCTGTACAAGTAACAACTTTATTATACAAAGTTGGCATTATAAAAAAGCATTGCTTATCAATTTGTTGCA
ACGAACAGGTCACTATCAGTCAAAATAAAATCATTATTTGGAGCTCCATGGTAGCGTTAACGCGGCCGCG
ATATCCCCTATAGTGAGTCGTATTACATGGTCATAGCTGTTTCCTGGCAGCTCTGGCCCGTGTCTCAAAA
TCTCTGATGTTACATTGCACAAGATAAAAATATATCATCATGAACAATAAAACTGTCTGCTTACATAAAC
AGTAATACAAGGGGTGTTATGAGCCATATTCAACGGGAAACGTCGAGGCCGCGATTAAATTCCAACATGG
ATGCTGATTTATATGGGTATAAATGGGCTCGCGATAATGTCGGGCAATCAGGTGCGACAATCTATCGCTT
GTATGGGAAGCCCGATGCGCCAGAGTTGTTTCTGAAACATGGCAAAGGTAGCGTTGCCAATGATGTTACA
GATGAGATGGTCAGACTAAACTGGCTGACGGAATTTATGCCTCTTCCGACCATCAAGCATTTTATCCGTA
CTCCTGATGATGCATGGTTACTCACCACTGCGATCCCCGGAAAAACAGCATTCCAGGTATTAGAAGAATA
TCCTGATTCAGGTGAAAATATTGTTGATGCGCTGGCAGTGTTCCTGCGCCGGTTGCATTCGATTCCTGTT
TGTAATTGTCCTTTTAACAGCGATCGCGTATTTCGTCTCGCTCAGGCGCAATCACGAATGAATAACGGTT
TGGTTGATGCGAGTGATTTTGATGACGAGCGTAATGGCTGGCCTGTTGAACAAGTCTGGAAAGAAATGCA
TAAACTTTTGCCATTCTCACCGGATTCAGTCGTCACTCATGGTGATTTCTCACTTGATAACCTTATTTTT
GACGAGGGGAAATTAATAGGTTGTATTGATGTTGGACGAGTCGGAATCGCAGACCGATACCAGGATCTTG
CCATCCTATGGAACTGCCTCGGTGAGTTTTCTCCTTCATTACAGAAACGGCTTTTTCAAAAATATGGTAT
TGATAATCCTGATATGAATAAATTGCAGTTTCATTTGATGCTCGATGAGTTTTTCTAATCAGAATTGGTT
AATTGGTTGTAACACTGGCAGAGCATTACGCTGACTTGACGGGACGGCGCAAGCTCATGACCAAAATCCC
TTAACGTGAGTTACGCGTCGTTCCACTGAGCGTCAGACCCCGTAGAAAAGATCAAAGGATCTTCTTGAGA
TCCTTTTTTTCTGCGCGTAATCTGCTGCTTGCAAACAAAAAAACCACCGCTACCAGCGGTGGTTTGTTTG
CCGGATCAAGAGCTACCAACTCTTTTTCCGAAGGTAACTGGCTTCAGCAGAGCGCAGATACCAAATACTG
TTCTTCTAGTGTAGCCGTAGTTAGGCCACCACTTCAAGAACTCTGTAGCACCGCCTACATACCTCGCTCT
GCTAATCCTGTTACCAGTGGCTGCTGCCAGTGGCGATAAGTCGTGTCTTACCGGGTTGGACTCAAGACGA
TAGTTACCGGATAAGGCGCAGCGGTCGGGCTGAACGGGGGGTTCGTGCACACAGCCCAGCTTGGAGCGAA
CGACCTACACCGAACTGAGATACCTACAGCGTGAGCTATGAGAAAGCGCCACGCTTCCCGAAGGGAGAAA
GGCGGACAGGTATCCGGTAAGCGGCAGGGTCGGAACAGGAGAGCGCACGAGGGAGCTTCCAGGGGGAAAC
GCCTGGTATCTTTATAGTCCTGTCGGGTTTCGCCACCTCTGACTTGAGCGTCGATTTTTGTGATGCTCGT
CAGGGGGGCGGAGCCTATGGAAAAACGCCAGCAACGCGGCCTTTTTACGGTTCCTGGCCTTTTGCTGGCC
TTTTGCTCACATGTT
Features (pLannotate 1.2.2; 11 found; start..end, strand, type, name):
    121..213     +  CDS            lacI (fragment): lac repressor; lacI; The lac repressor binds to the lac operator to inhibit transcription in E. coli. This inhibition can be relieved by adding lactose or isopropyl-β-D-thiogalactopyranoside (IPTG).
    268..295     -  terminator     rrnB T2 terminator: transcription terminator T2 from the E. coli rrnB gene
    427..470     +  terminator     rrnB T1 terminator: Escherichia coli rrnB; transcription terminator T1 from the E. coli rrnB gene
    517..553     -  CDS            lacZα (fragment): LacZα fragment of β-galactosidase; lacZ fragment
    624..747     -  protein_bind   attR2: mutant version of attR; recombination site for the Gateway® LR reaction LR Clonase™
    753..2180    +  CDS            tdTomato: tdTomato is a basic (constitutively fluorescent) orange fluorescent protein published in 2004, derived from Discosoma sp.. It is reported to be a somewhat slowly-maturing tandem dimer with low acid sensitivity.
   2184..2204    -  protein_bind   attB3: mutant version of attB; core recombination site for the Gateway® BP reaction BP Clonase™
   2195..2280    -  protein_bind   attL1 (fragment): mutant version of attL; recombination site for the Gateway® LR reaction LR Clonase™
   2317..2335    -  promoter       T7 promoter: promoter for bacteriophage T7 RNA polymerase
   2469..3278    +  CDS            KanR: aminoglycoside phosphotransferase; aph(3')-Ia; confers resistance to kanamycin in bacteria or G418 (Geneticin®) in eukaryotes
   3425..4013    +  rep_origin     ori: high-copy-number ColE1/pMB1/pBR322/pUC origin of replication
