[The description below was written by a language model from this plasmid's Addgene catalogue record and pLannotate feature annotations shown in this document.]
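Description:
p3E tdTomato is a 3' entry clone for multisite Gateway cloning, built by recombining a tdTomato coding sequence into the pDONR-P2R-P3 donor backbone. It is a small (about 4.1 kb) bacterial plasmid maintained through a high-copy ColE1/pUC-type origin and selected with kanamycin via an aminoglycoside phosphotransferase gene (KanR). The remaining annotated elements are standard donor-vector scaffolding: rrnB T1 and T2 transcription terminators that insulate the cloning region from read-through, a T7 promoter next to the insert, and short lacI and lacZα fragments that are vector remnants rather than functional genes.

The payload is the tdTomato open reading frame, a bright red-orange tandem-dimer fluorescent protein. The catalogue lists the species as Aequorea victoria, but the feature annotation describes tdTomato as derived from Discosoma sp., which matches its known origin. The ORF is flanked by Gateway recombination sites, annotated as attR2 upstream and an attB3 core overlapping an attL-type fragment downstream. This arrangement fits the attR2/attL3 configuration expected for a 3' entry clone, with the automated "attL1" label probably reflecting sequence similarity among attL variants. No eukaryotic promoter is annotated and no polyadenylation signal is recorded, so the plasmid is not an expression construct on its own.

Instead, it serves as a modular part. In an LR reaction it is combined with a 5' entry clone carrying a promoter, a middle entry clone and a destination vector, which places tdTomato at the 3' position as a red fluorescent tag or reporter. The associated publication concerns macrophage-specific transgene expression for live imaging in zebrafish, which suggests its use in assembling zebrafish transgenesis constructs.
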