Addgene plasmid #135210: p3E tdTomato
Purpose: Red fluorescent tag
Depositing lab: David Tobin. Depositing organization: Duke University. Publication: The Macrophage-Specific Promoter mfap4 Allows Live, Long-Term Analysis of Macrophage Behavior during Mycobacterial Infection in Zebrafish. Walton EM, Cronan MR, Beerman RW, Tobin DM. PLoS One. 2015 Oct 7;10(10):e0138949. doi: 10.1371/journal.pone.0138949. eCollection 2015. PONE-D-15-31888 PubMed 26445458.
Backbone
  Vector backbone: pDONR-p2r-p3
  Vector type: Synthetic Biology
Growth in bacteria
  Bacterial resistance: Kanamycin, 50 μg/mL
  Growth temperature: 37°C
  Growth strain: DH5alpha
  Copy number: High Copy
Gene/Insert
  Gene/Insert name: tdTomato
  Species: Aequorea victoria
  Cloning method: Gateway Cloning
Terms and licenses: Academic/Nonprofit Terms; Industry Terms: Not Available to Industry
How to cite: p3E tdTomato was a gift from David Tobin (Addgene plasmid # 135210 ; http://n2t.net/addgene:135210 ; RRID:Addgene_135210)
