>Addgene plasmid #135210 | p3E tdTomato | depositor partial sequence | sequence record 260143 | tdTomato
ATGGTGAGCAAGGGCGAGGAGGTCATCAAAGAGTTCATGCGCTTCAAGGTGCGCATGGAGGGCTCCATGA
ACGGCCACGAGTTCGAGATCGAGGGCGAGGGCGAGGGCCGCCCCTACGAGGGCACCCAGACCGCCAAGCT
GAAGGTGACCAAGGGCGGCCCCCTGCCCTTCGCCTGGGACATCCTGTCCCCCCAGTTCATGTACGGCTCC
AAGGCGTACGTGAAGCACCCCGCCGACATCCCCGATTACAAGAAGCTGTCCTTCCCCGAGGGCTTCAAGT
GGGAGCGCGTGATGAACTTCGAGGACGGCGGTCTGGTGACCGTGACCCAGGACTCCTCCCTGCAGGACGG
CACGCTGATCTACAAGGTGAAGATGCGCGGCACCAACTTCCCCCCCGACGGCCCCGTAATGCAGAAGAAG
ACCATGGGCTGGGAGGCCTCCACCGAGCGCCTGTACCCCCGCGACGGCGTGCTGAAGGGCGAGATCCACC
AGGCCCTGAAGCTGAAGGACGGCGGCCACTACCTGGTGGAGTTCAAGACCATCTACATGGCCAAGAAGCC
CGTGCAACTGCCCGGCTACTACTACGTGGACACCAAGCTGGACATCACCTCCCACAACGAGGACTACACC
ATCGTGGAACAGTACGAGCGCTCCGAGGGCCGCCACCACCTGTTCCTGGGGCATGGCACCGGCAGCACCG
GCAGCGGCAGCTCCGGCACCGCCTCCTCCGAGGACAACAACATGGCCGTCATCAAAGAGTTCATGCGCTT
CAAGGTGCGCATGGAGGGCTCCATGAACGGCCACGAGTTCGAGATCGAGGGCGAGGGCGAGGGCCGCCCC
TACGAGGGCACCCAGACCGCCAAGCTGAAGGTGACCAAGGGCGGCCCCCTGCCCTTCGCCTGGGACATCC
TGTCCCCCCAGTTCATGTACGGCTCCAAGGCGTACGTGAAGCACCCCGCCGACATCCCCGATTACAAGAA
GCTGTCCTTCCCCGAGGGCTTCAAGTGGGAGCGCGTGATGAACTTCGAGGACGGCGGTCTGGTGACCGTG
ACCCAGGACTCCTCCCTGCAGGACGGCACGCTGATCTACAAGGTGAAGATGCGCGGCACCAACTTCCCCC
CCGACGGCCCCGTAATGCAGAAGAAGACCATGGGCTGGGAGGCCTCCACCGAGCGCCTGTACCCCCGCGA
CGGCGTGCTGAAGGGCGAGATCCACCAGGCCCTGAAGCTGAAGGACGGCGGCCACTACCTGGTGGAGTTC
AAGACCATCTACATGGCCAAGAAGCCCGTGCAACTGCCCGGCTACTACTACGTGGACACCAAGCTGGACA
TCACCTCCCACAACGAGGACTACACCATCGTGGAACAGTACGAGCGCTCCGAGGGCCGCCACCACCTGTT
CCTGTACGGCATGGACGAGCTGTACAAG
